Addgene plasmid #86346: PX458_KLF9_1
Purpose: Encodes gRNA for 3' target of human KLF9
Depositing lab: Eric Mendenhall & Richard M. Myers. Depositing organization: University of Alabama in Huntsville. Publication: CETCh-seq: CRISPR epitope tagging ChIP-seq of DNA-binding proteins. Savic D, Partridge EC, Newberry KM, Smith SB, Meadows SK, Roberts BS, Mackiewicz M, Mendenhall EM, Myers RM. Genome Res. 2015 Sep 9. 10.1101/gr.193540.115 PubMed 26355004.
Backbone
  Vector backbone: PX458
  Vector type: CRISPR
Growth in bacteria
  Bacterial resistance: Ampicillin, 100 μg/mL
  Growth temperature: 37°C
  Growth strain: DH5alpha
  Copy number: High Copy
Gene/Insert
  Gene/Insert name: gRNA against KLF9
  gRNA/shRNA sequence: GCTTTGTGAGGTGCTGCCCG
  Species: H. sapiens (human)
  Entrez Gene: KLF9 (a.k.a. BTEB, BTEB1)
  Cloning method: Gibson Cloning
  Sequencing primers: 5′ pBR322ori-F
Terms and licenses: Academic/Nonprofit Terms; Industry Terms: Not Available to Industry
Depositor comments: Note: This plasmid is part of the Mendenhall and Meyers CRISPR-based Tagging system to add a tag (currently using FLAG) to endogenous proteins. Please see https://www.addgene.org/crispr/tagging/ for more details.
How to cite: PX458_KLF9_1 was a gift from Eric Mendenhall & Richard M. Myers (Addgene plasmid # 86346 ; http://n2t.net/addgene:86346 ; RRID:Addgene_86346)
