[The description below was written by a language model from this plasmid's Addgene catalogue record and pLannotate feature annotations shown in this document.]
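Description:
PX458_KLF9_1 is a mammalian CRISPR/Cas9 expression plasmid built on the PX458 backbone, carrying a single guide RNA directed at the 3′ end of the human KLF9 gene (also known as BTEB or BTEB1). It is propagated in E. coli as a high-copy plasmid through a ColE1/pUC-type origin and selected with ampicillin via the β-lactamase gene. An M13/f1-type phage origin, a single AAV2 ITR and small fragments of pBR322 bom and rop sequences are also annotated in the backbone. These appear to be backbone remnants rather than functional parts of the payload.

The 9.3 kb construct has two expression units. A human U6 RNA polymerase III promoter drives the KLF9-specific spacer, inserted by Gibson cloning, fused to the Streptococcus pyogenes gRNA scaffold. A second, partial scaffold fragment is annotated just downstream. The other unit uses a hybrid CMV enhancer/chicken β-actin promoter with a hybrid intron to express S. pyogenes Cas9. The annotation splits Cas9 into N- and C-terminal portions, but these are contiguous and form one coding region. Cas9 is followed by a nucleoplasmin nuclear localization signal and an EGFP coding sequence, and the unit ends with a bGH polyadenylation signal. The feature table does not annotate the element linking Cas9 to EGFP. EGFP allows transfected cells to be identified or sorted.

The plasmid belongs to a CRISPR-based epitope tagging system used for ChIP-seq of DNA-binding proteins. In that system, cutting near the 3′ end of a gene allows a tag, currently FLAG, to be added to the endogenous protein. The donor template for tagging is not part of this plasmid.
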