Features (pLannotate 1.2.2; 19 found; start..end, strand, type, name):
     17..257     +  promoter       U6 promoter: RNA polymerase III promoter for human U6 snRNA
    286..361     +  misc_RNA       gRNA scaffold: guide RNA scaffold for the Streptococcus pyogenes CRISPR/Cas9 system
    368..411     +  misc_RNA       gRNA scaffold (fragment): guide RNA scaffold for the Streptococcus pyogenes CRISPR/Cas9 system
    458..743     +  enhancer       CMV enhancer: human cytomegalovirus immediate early enhancer; contains an 18-bp deletion relative to the standard CMV enhancer
    745..1022    +  promoter       chicken β-actin promoter: No description available
   1023..1251    +  intron         hybrid intron: hybrid between chicken β-actin (CBA) and minute virus of mice (MMV) introns (Gray et al., 2011)
   1389..2990    +  CDS            Cas9(N): N-terminal portion of Streptococcus pyogenes Cas9 (Zetsche et al., 2015)
   2991..5489    +  CDS            Cas9(C): C-terminal portion of Streptococcus pyogenes Cas9 (Zetsche et al., 2015)
   5490..5537    +  CDS            nucleoplasmin NLS: bipartite nuclear localization signal from nucleoplasmin
   5607..6320    +  CDS            EGFP: EGFP is a basic (constitutively fluorescent) green fluorescent protein published in 1996, derived from Aequorea victoria. It is reported to be a rapidly-maturing weak dimer with moderate acid sensitivity.
   6354..6465    +  polyA_signal   bGH poly(A) signal: bovine growth hormone polyadenylation signal
   6570..6710    +  repeat_region  AAV2 ITR: inverted terminal repeat of adeno-associated virus serotype 2 inverted
   6715..6766    -  misc_feature   bom (fragment): basis of mobility region from pBR322
   6785..7165    +  rep_origin     M13 ori (sequence partly withheld): M13 bacteriophage origin of replication; arrow indicates direction of (+) strand synthesis
   7241..7290    -  misc_feature   bom (fragment): basis of mobility region from pBR322
   7392..7427    -  CDS            rop (fragment): Rop protein, which maintains plasmids at low copy number; rop
   7522..7626    +  promoter       AmpR promoter: bla
   7627..8487    +  CDS            AmpR: β-lactamase; bla; confers resistance to ampicillin, carbenicillin, and related antibiotics
   8658..9246    +  rep_origin     ori: high-copy-number ColE1/pMB1/pBR322/pUC origin of replication
>Addgene plasmid #86346 | PX458_KLF9_1 | depositor full sequence | sequence record 168227 | Full Sequence
TTTTGCTCACATGTNNGAGGGCCTATTTCCCATGATTCCTTCATATTTGCATATACGATACAAGGCTGTT
AGAGAGATAATTGGAATTAATTTGACTGTAAACACAAAGATATTAGTACAAAATACGTGACGTAGAAAGT
AATAATTTCTTGGGTAGTTTGCAGTTTTAAAATTATGTTTTAAAATGGACTATCATATGCTTACCGTAAC
TTGAAAGTATTTCGATTTCTTGGCTTTATATATCTTGTGGAAAGGACGAAACACCGCTTTGTGAGGTGCT
GCCCGGTTTTAGAGCTAGAAATAGCAAGTTAAAATAAGGCTAGTCCGTTATCAACTTGAAAAAGTGGCAC
CGAGTCGGTGCTTTTTTGTTTTAGAGCTAGAAATAGCAAGTTAAAATAAGGCTAGTCCGTTTTTAGCGCG
TGCGCCAATTCTGCAGACAAATGGCTCTAGAGGTACCCGTTACATAACTTACGGTAAATGGCCCGCCTGG
CTGACCGCCCAACGACCCCCGCCCATTGACGTCAATAGTAACGCCAATAGGGACTTTCCATTGACGTCAA
TGGGTGGAGTATTTACGGTAAACTGCCCACTTGGCAGTACATCAAGTGTATCATATGCCAAGTACGCCCC
CTATTGACGTCAATGACGGTAAATGGCCCGCCTGGCATTGTGCCCAGTACATGACCTTATGGGACTTTCC
TACTTGGCAGTACATCTACGTATTAGTCATCGCTATTACCATGGTCGAGGTGAGCCCCACGTTCTGCTTC
ACTCTCCCCATCTCCCCCCCCTCCCCACCCCCAATTTTGTATTTATTTATTTTTTAATTATTTTGTGCAG
CGATGGGGGCGGGGGGGGGGGGGGGGCGCGCGCCAGGCGGGGCGGGGCGGGGCGAGGGGCGGGGCGGGGC
GAGGCGGAGAGGTGCGGCGGCAGCCAATCAGAGCGGCGCGCTCCGAAAGTTTCCTTTTATGGCGAGGCGG
CGGCGGCGGCGGCCCTATAAAAAGCGAAGCGCGCGGCGGGCGGGAGTCGCTGCGACGCTGCCTTCGCCCC
GTGCCCCGCTCCGCCGCCGCCTCGCGCCGCCCGCCCCGGCTCTGACTGACCGCGTTACTCCCACAGGTGA
GCGGGCGGGACGGCCCTTCTCCTCCGGGCTGTAATTAGCTGAGCAAGAGGTAAGGGTTTAAGGGATGGTT
GGTTGGTGGGGTATTAATGTTTAATTACCTGGAGCACCTGCCTGAAATCACTTTTTTTCAGGTTGGACCG
GTGCCACCATGGACTATAAGGACCACGACGGAGACTACAAGGATCATGATATTGATTACAAAGACGATGA
CGATAAGATGGCCCCAAAGAAGAAGCGGAAGGTCGGTATCCACGGAGTCCCAGCAGCCGACAAGAAGTAC
AGCATCGGCCTGGACATCGGCACCAACTCTGTGGGCTGGGCCGTGATCACCGACGAGTACAAGGTGCCCA
GCAAGAAATTCAAGGTGCTGGGCAACACCGACCGGCACAGCATCAAGAAGAACCTGATCGGAGCCCTGCT
GTTCGACAGCGGCGAAACAGCCGAGGCCACCCGGCTGAAGAGAACCGCCAGAAGAAGATACACCAGACGG
AAGAACCGGATCTGCTATCTGCAAGAGATCTTCAGCAACGAGATGGCCAAGGTGGACGACAGCTTCTTCC
ACAGACTGGAAGAGTCCTTCCTGGTGGAAGAGGATAAGAAGCACGAGCGGCACCCCATCTTCGGCAACAT
CGTGGACGAGGTGGCCTACCACGAGAAGTACCCCACCATCTACCACCTGAGAAAGAAACTGGTGGACAGC
ACCGACAAGGCCGACCTGCGGCTGATCTATCTGGCCCTGGCCCACATGATCAAGTTCCGGGGCCACTTCC
TGATCGAGGGCGACCTGAACCCCGACAACAGCGACGTGGACAAGCTGTTCATCCAGCTGGTGCAGACCTA
CAACCAGCTGTTCGAGGAAAACCCCATCAACGCCAGCGGCGTGGACGCCAAGGCCATCCTGTCTGCCAGA
CTGAGCAAGAGCAGACGGCTGGAAAATCTGATCGCCCAGCTGCCCGGCGAGAAGAAGAATGGCCTGTTCG
GAAACCTGATTGCCCTGAGCCTGGGCCTGACCCCCAACTTCAAGAGCAACTTCGACCTGGCCGAGGATGC
CAAACTGCAGCTGAGCAAGGACACCTACGACGACGACCTGGACAACCTGCTGGCCCAGATCGGCGACCAG
TACGCCGACCTGTTTCTGGCCGCCAAGAACCTGTCCGACGCCATCCTGCTGAGCGACATCCTGAGAGTGA
ACACCGAGATCACCAAGGCCCCCCTGAGCGCCTCTATGATCAAGAGATACGACGAGCACCACCAGGACCT
GACCCTGCTGAAAGCTCTCGTGCGGCAGCAGCTGCCTGAGAAGTACAAAGAGATTTTCTTCGACCAGAGC
AAGAACGGCTACGCCGGCTACATTGACGGCGGAGCCAGCCAGGAAGAGTTCTACAAGTTCATCAAGCCCA
TCCTGGAAAAGATGGACGGCACCGAGGAACTGCTCGTGAAGCTGAACAGAGAGGACCTGCTGCGGAAGCA
GCGGACCTTCGACAACGGCAGCATCCCCCACCAGATCCACCTGGGAGAGCTGCACGCCATTCTGCGGCGG
CAGGAAGATTTTTACCCATTCCTGAAGGACAACCGGGAAAAGATCGAGAAGATCCTGACCTTCCGCATCC
CCTACTACGTGGGCCCTCTGGCCAGGGGAAACAGCAGATTCGCCTGGATGACCAGAAAGAGCGAGGAAAC
CATCACCCCCTGGAACTTCGAGGAAGTGGTGGACAAGGGCGCTTCCGCCCAGAGCTTCATCGAGCGGATG
ACCAACTTCGATAAGAACCTGCCCAACGAGAAGGTGCTGCCCAAGCACAGCCTGCTGTACGAGTACTTCA
CCGTGTATAACGAGCTGACCAAAGTGAAATACGTGACCGAGGGAATGAGAAAGCCCGCCTTCCTGAGCGG
CGAGCAGAAAAAGGCCATCGTGGACCTGCTGTTCAAGACCAACCGGAAAGTGACCGTGAAGCAGCTGAAA
GAGGACTACTTCAAGAAAATCGAGTGCTTCGACTCCGTGGAAATCTCCGGCGTGGAAGATCGGTTCAACG
CCTCCCTGGGCACATACCACGATCTGCTGAAAATTATCAAGGACAAGGACTTCCTGGACAATGAGGAAAA
CGAGGACATTCTGGAAGATATCGTGCTGACCCTGACACTGTTTGAGGACAGAGAGATGATCGAGGAACGG
CTGAAAACCTATGCCCACCTGTTCGACGACAAAGTGATGAAGCAGCTGAAGCGGCGGAGATACACCGGCT
GGGGCAGGCTGAGCCGGAAGCTGATCAACGGCATCCGGGACAAGCAGTCCGGCAAGACAATCCTGGATTT
CCTGAAGTCCGACGGCTTCGCCAACAGAAACTTCATGCAGCTGATCCACGACGACAGCCTGACCTTTAAA
GAGGACATCCAGAAAGCCCAGGTGTCCGGCCAGGGCGATAGCCTGCACGAGCACATTGCCAATCTGGCCG
GCAGCCCCGCCATTAAGAAGGGCATCCTGCAGACAGTGAAGGTGGTGGACGAGCTCGTGAAAGTGATGGG
CCGGCACAAGCCCGAGAACATCGTGATCGAAATGGCCAGAGAGAACCAGACCACCCAGAAGGGACAGAAG
AACAGCCGCGAGAGAATGAAGCGGATCGAAGAGGGCATCAAAGAGCTGGGCAGCCAGATCCTGAAAGAAC
ACCCCGTGGAAAACACCCAGCTGCAGAACGAGAAGCTGTACCTGTACTACCTGCAGAATGGGCGGGATAT
GTACGTGGACCAGGAACTGGACATCAACCGGCTGTCCGACTACGATGTGGACCATATCGTGCCTCAGAGC
TTTCTGAAGGACGACTCCATCGACAACAAGGTGCTGACCAGAAGCGACAAGAACCGGGGCAAGAGCGACA
ACGTGCCCTCCGAAGAGGTCGTGAAGAAGATGAAGAACTACTGGCGGCAGCTGCTGAACGCCAAGCTGAT
TACCCAGAGAAAGTTCGACAATCTGACCAAGGCCGAGAGAGGCGGCCTGAGCGAACTGGATAAGGCCGGC
TTCATCAAGAGACAGCTGGTGGAAACCCGGCAGATCACAAAGCACGTGGCACAGATCCTGGACTCCCGGA
TGAACACTAAGTACGACGAGAATGACAAGCTGATCCGGGAAGTGAAAGTGATCACCCTGAAGTCCAAGCT
GGTGTCCGATTTCCGGAAGGATTTCCAGTTTTACAAAGTGCGCGAGATCAACAACTACCACCACGCCCAC
GACGCCTACCTGAACGCCGTCGTGGGAACCGCCCTGATCAAAAAGTACCCTAAGCTGGAAAGCGAGTTCG
TGTACGGCGACTACAAGGTGTACGACGTGCGGAAGATGATCGCCAAGAGCGAGCAGGAAATCGGCAAGGC
TACCGCCAAGTACTTCTTCTACAGCAACATCATGAACTTTTTCAAGACCGAGATTACCCTGGCCAACGGC
GAGATCCGGAAGCGGCCTCTGATCGAGACAAACGGCGAAACCGGGGAGATCGTGTGGGATAAGGGCCGGG
ATTTTGCCACCGTGCGGAAAGTGCTGAGCATGCCCCAAGTGAATATCGTGAAAAAGACCGAGGTGCAGAC
AGGCGGCTTCAGCAAAGAGTCTATCCTGCCCAAGAGGAACAGCGATAAGCTGATCGCCAGAAAGAAGGAC
TGGGACCCTAAGAAGTACGGCGGCTTCGACAGCCCCACCGTGGCCTATTCTGTGCTGGTGGTGGCCAAAG
TGGAAAAGGGCAAGTCCAAGAAACTGAAGAGTGTGAAAGAGCTGCTGGGGATCACCATCATGGAAAGAAG
CAGCTTCGAGAAGAATCCCATCGACTTTCTGGAAGCCAAGGGCTACAAAGAAGTGAAAAAGGACCTGATC
ATCAAGCTGCCTAAGTACTCCCTGTTCGAGCTGGAAAACGGCCGGAAGAGAATGCTGGCCTCTGCCGGCG
AACTGCAGAAGGGAAACGAACTGGCCCTGCCCTCCAAATATGTGAACTTCCTGTACCTGGCCAGCCACTA
TGAGAAGCTGAAGGGCTCCCCCGAGGATAATGAGCAGAAACAGCTGTTTGTGGAACAGCACAAGCACTAC
CTGGACGAGATCATCGAGCAGATCAGCGAGTTCTCCAAGAGAGTGATCCTGGCCGACGCTAATCTGGACA
AAGTGCTGTCCGCCTACAACAAGCACCGGGATAAGCCCATCAGAGAGCAGGCCGAGAATATCATCCACCT
GTTTACCCTGACCAATCTGGGAGCCCCTGCCGCCTTCAAGTACTTTGACACCACCATCGACCGGAAGAGG
TACACCAGCACCAAAGAGGTGCTGGACGCCACCCTGATCCACCAGAGCATCACCGGCCTGTACGAGACAC
GGATCGACCTGTCTCAGCTGGGAGGCGACAAAAGGCCGGCGGCCACGAAAAAGGCCGGCCAGGCAAAAAA
GAAAAAGGAATTCGGCAGTGGAGAGGGCAGAGGAAGTCTGCTAACATGCGGTGACGTCGAGGAGAATCCT
GGCCCAGTGAGCAAGGGCGAGGAGCTGTTCACCGGGGTGGTGCCCATCCTGGTCGAGCTGGACGGCGACG
TAAACGGCCACAAGTTCAGCGTGTCCGGCGAGGGCGAGGGCGATGCCACCTACGGCAAGCTGACCCTGAA
GTTCATCTGCACCACCGGCAAGCTGCCCGTGCCCTGGCCCACCCTCGTGACCACCCTGACCTACGGCGTG
CAGTGCTTCAGCCGCTACCCCGACCACATGAAGCAGCACGACTTCTTCAAGTCCGCCATGCCCGAAGGCT
ACGTCCAGGAGCGCACCATCTTCTTCAAGGACGACGGCAACTACAAGACCCGCGCCGAGGTGAAGTTCGA
GGGCGACACCCTGGTGAACCGCATCGAGCTGAAGGGCATCGACTTCAAGGAGGACGGCAACATCCTGGGG
CACAAGCTGGAGTACAACTACAACAGCCACAACGTCTATATCATGGCCGACAAGCAGAAGAACGGCATCA
AGGTGAACTTCAAGATCCGCCACAACATCGAGGACGGCAGCGTGCAGCTCGCCGACCACTACCAGCAGAA
CACCCCCATCGGCGACGGCCCCGTGCTGCTGCCCGACAACCACTACCTGAGCACCCAGTCCGCCCTGAGC
AAAGACCCCAACGAGAAGCGCGATCACATGGTCCTGCTGGAGTTCGTGACCGCCGCCGGGATCACTCTCG
GCATGGACGAGCTGTACAAGGAATTCTAACTAGAGCTCGCTGATCAGCCTCGACTGTGCCTTCTAGTTGC
CAGCCATCTGTTGTTTGCCCCTCCCCCGTGCCTTCCTTGACCCTGGAAGGTGCCACTCCCACTGTCCTTT
CCTAATAAAATGAGGAAATTGCATCGCATTGTCTGAGTAGGTGTCATTCTATTCTGGGGGGTGGGGTGGG
GCAGGACAGCAAGGGGGAGGATTGGGAAGAGAATAGCAGGCATGCTGGGGAGCGGCCGCAGGAACCCCTA
GTGATGGAGTTGGCCACTCCCTCTCTGCGCGCTCGCTCGCTCACTGAGGCCGGGCGACCAAAGGTCGCCC
GACGCCCGGGCTTTGCCCGGGCGGCCTCAGTGAGCGAGCGAGCGCGCAGCTGCCTGCAGGGGCGCCTGAT
GCGGTATTTTCTCCTTACGCATCTGTGCGGTATTTCACACCGCATA
[142 nt withheld, positions 6767-6908]
C
[141 nt withheld, positions 6910-7050]
CCTTTGACGTTGGAGTCCACGTTCTTT
[37 nt withheld, positions 7078-7114]
ACCCTATCTCGGGCTATTCTTTTGATTTATAAGGGATTTTGCCGATTTCGGCCTATTGGTTAAAAAATGA
GCTGATTTAACAAAAATTTAACGCGAATTTTAACAAAATATTAACGTTTACAATTTTATGGTGCACTCTC
AGTACAATCTGCTCTGATGCCGCATAGTTAAGCCAGCCCCGACACCCGCCAACACCCGCTGACGCGCCCT
GACGGGCTTGTCTGCTCCCGGCATCCGCTTACAGACAAGCTGTGACCGTCTCCGGGAGCTGCATGTGTCA
GAGGTTTTCACCGTCATCACCGAAACGCGCGAGACGAAAGGGCCTCGTGATACGCCTATTTTTATAGGTT
AATGTCATGATAATAATGGTTTCTTAGACGTCAGGTGGCACTTTTCGGGGAAATGTGCGCGGAACCCCTA
TTTGTTTATTTTTCTAAATACATTCAAATATGTATCCGCTCATGAGACAATAACCCTGATAAATGCTTCA
ATAATATTGAAAAAGGAAGAGTATGAGTATTCAACATTTCCGTGTCGCCCTTATTCCCTTTTTTGCGGCA
TTTTGCCTTCCTGTTTTTGCTCACCCAGAAACGCTGGTGAAAGTAAAAGATGCTGAAGATCAGTTGGGTG
CACGAGTGGGTTACATCGAACTGGATCTCAACAGCGGTAAGATCCTTGAGAGTTTTCGCCCCGAAGAACG
TTTTCCAATGATGAGCACTTTTAAAGTTCTGCTATGTGGCGCGGTATTATCCCGTATTGACGCCGGGCAA
GAGCAACTCGGTCGCCGCATACACTATTCTCAGAATGACTTGGTTGAGTACTCACCAGTCACAGAAAAGC
ATCTTACGGATGGCATGACAGTAAGAGAATTATGCAGTGCTGCCATAACCATGAGTGATAACACTGCGGC
CAACTTACTTCTGACAACGATCGGAGGACCGAAGGAGCTAACCGCTTTTTTGCACAACATGGGGGATCAT
GTAACTCGCCTTGATCGTTGGGAACCGGAGCTGAATGAAGCCATACCAAACGACGAGCGTGACACCACGA
TGCCTGTAGCAATGGCAACAACGTTGCGCAAACTATTAACTGGCGAACTACTTACTCTAGCTTCCCGGCA
ACAATTAATAGACTGGATGGAGGCGGATAAAGTTGCAGGACCACTTCTGCGCTCGGCCCTTCCGGCTGGC
TGGTTTATTGCTGATAAATCTGGAGCCGGTGAGCGTGGAAGCCGCGGTATCATTGCAGCACTGGGGCCAG
ATGGTAAGCCCTCCCGTATCGTAGTTATCTACACGACGGGGAGTCAGGCAACTATGGATGAACGAAATAG
ACAGATCGCTGAGATAGGTGCCTCACTGATTAAGCATTGGTAACTGTCAGACCAAGTTTACTCATATATA
CTTTAGATTGATTTAAAACTTCATTTTTAATTTAAAAGGATCTAGGTGAAGATCCTTTTTGATAATCTCA
TGACCAAAATCCCTTAACGTGAGTTTTCGTTCCACTGAGCGTCAGACCCCGTAGAAAAGATCAAAGGATC
TTCTTGAGATCCTTTTTTTCTGCGCGTAATCTGCTGCTTGCAAACAAAAAAACCACCGCTACCAGCGGTG
GTTTGTTTGCCGGATCAAGAGCTACCAACTCTTTTTCCGAAGGTAACTGGCTTCAGCAGAGCGCAGATAC
CAAATACTGTCCTTCTAGTGTAGCCGTAGTTAGGCCACCACTTCAAGAACTCTGTAGCACCGCCTACATA
CCTCGCTCTGCTAATCCTGTTACCAGTGGCTGCTGCCAGTGGCGATAAGTCGTGTCTTACCGGGTTGGAC
TCAAGACGATAGTTACCGGATAAGGCGCAGCGGTCGGGCTGAACGGGGGGTTCGTGCACACAGCCCAGCT
TGGAGCGAACGACCTACACCGAACTGAGATACCTACAGCGTGAGCTATGAGAAAGCGCCACGCTTCCCGA
AGGGAGAAAGGCGGACAGGTATCCGGTAAGCGGCAGGGTCGGAACAGGAGAGCGCACGAGGGAGCTTCCA
GGGGGAAACGCCTGGTATCTTTATAGTCCTGTCGGGTTTCGCCACCTCTGACTTGAGCGTCGATTTTTGT
GATGCTCGTCAGGGGGGCGGAGCCTATGGAAAAACGCCAGCAACGCGGCCTTTTTACGGTTCCTGGCCTT
TTGCTGGCC
