>Addgene plasmid #86346 | PX458_KLF9_1 | addgene partial sequence | sequence record 170896 | Addgene Partial NGS Result
GACTATAAGGACCACGACGGAGACTACAAGGATCATGATATTGATTACAAAGACGATGACGATAAGATGG
CCCCAAAGAAGAAGCGGAAGGTCGGTATCCACGGAGTCCCAGCAGCCGACAAGAAGTACAGCATCGGCCT
GGACATCGGCACCAACTCTGTGGGCTGGGCCGTGATCACCGACGAGTACAAGGTGCCCAGCAAGAAATTC
AAGGTGCTGGGCAACACCGACCGGCACAGCATCAAGAAGAACCTGATCGGAGCCCTGCTGTTCGACAGCG
GCGAAACAGCCGAGGCCACCCGGCTGAAGAGAACCGCCAGAAGAAGATACACCAGACGGAAGAACCGGAT
CTGCTATCTGCAAGAGATCTTCAGCAACGAGATGGCCAAGGTGGACGACAGCTTCTTCCACAGACTGGAA
GAGTCCTTCCTGGTGGAAGAGGATAAGAAGCACGAGCGGCACCCCATCTTCGGCAACATCGTGGACGAGG
TGGCCTACCACGAGAAGTACCCCACCATCTACCACCTGAGAAAGAAACTGGTGGACAGCACCGACAAGGC
CGACCTGCGGCTGATCTATCTGGCCCTGGCCCACATGATCAAGTTCCGGGGCCACTTCCTGATCGAGGGC
GACCTGAACCCCGACAACAGCGACGTGGACAAGCTGTTCATCCAGCTGGTGCAGACCTACAACCAGCTGT
TCGAGGAAAACCCCATCAACGCCAGCGGCGTGGACGCCAAGGCCATCCTGTCTGCCAGACTGAGCAAGAG
CAGACGGCTGGAAAATCTGATCGCCCAGCTGCCCGGCGAGAAGAAGAATGGCCTGTTCGGAAACCTGATT
GCCCTGAGCCTGGGCCTGACCCCCAACTTCAAGAGCAACTTCGACCTGGCCGAGGATGCCAAACTGCAGC
TGAGCAAGGACACCTACGACGACGACCTGGACAACCTGCTGGCCCAGATCGGCGACCAGTACGCCGACCT
GTTTCTGGCCGCCAAGAACCTGTCCGACGCCATCCTGCTGAGCGACATCCTGAGAGTGAACACCGAGATC
ACCAAGGCCCCCCTGAGCGCCTCTATGATCAAGAGATACGACGAGCACCACCAGGACCTGACCCTGCTGA
AAGCTCTCGTGCGGCAGCAGCTGCCTGAGAAGTACAAAGAGATTTTCTTCGACCAGAGCAAGAACGGCTA
CGCCGGCTACATTGACGGCGGAGCCAGCCAGGAAGAGTTCTACAAGTTCATCAAGCCCATCCTGGAAAAG
ATGGACGGCACCGAGGAACTGCTCGTGAAGCTGAACAGAGAGGACCTGCTGCGGAAGCAGCGGACCTTCG
ACAACGGCAGCATCCCCCACCAGATCCACCTGGGAGAGCTGCACGCCATTCTGCGGCGGCAGGAAGATTT
TTACCCATTCCTGAAGGACAACCGGGAAAAGATCGAGAAGATCCTGACCTTCCGCATCCCCTACTACGTG
GGCCCTCTGGCCAGGGGAAACAGCAGATTCGCCTGGATGACCAGAAAGAGCGAGGAAACCATCACCCCCT
GGAACTTCGAGGAAGTGGTGGACAAGGGCGCTTCCGCCCAGAGCTTCATCGAGCGGATGACCAACTTCGA
TAAGAACCTGCCCAACGAGAAGGTGCTGCCCAAGCACAGCCTGCTGTACGAGTACTTCACCGTGTATAAC
GAGCTGACCAAAGTGAAATACGTGACCGAGGGAATGAGAAAGCCCGCCTTCCTGAGCGGCGAGCAGAAAA
AGGCCATCGTGGACCTGCTGTTCAAGACCAACCGGAAAGTGACCGTGAAGCAGCTGAAAGAGGACTACTT
CAAGAAAATCGAGTGCTTCGACTCCGTGGAAATCTCCGGCGTGGAAGATCGGTTCAACGCCTCCCTGGGC
ACATACCACGATCTGCTGAAAATTATCAAGGACAAGGACTTCCTGGACAATGAGGAAAACGAGGACATTC
TGGAAGATATCGTGCTGACCCTGACACTGTTTGAGGACAGAGAGATGATCGAGGAACGGCTGAAAACCTA
TGCCCACCTGTTCGACGACAAAGTGATGAAGCAGCTGAAGCGGCGGAGATACACCGGCTGGGGCAGGCTG
AGCCGGAAGCTGATCAACGGCATCCGGGACAAGCAGTCCGGCAAGACAATCCTGGATTTCCTGAAGTCCG
ACGGCTTCGCCAACAGAAACTTCATGCAGCTGATCCACGACGACAGCCTGACCTTTAAAGAGGACATCCA
GAAAGCCCAGGTGTCCGGCCAGGGCGATAGCCTGCACGAGCACATTGCCAATCTGGCCGGCAGCCCCGCC
ATTAAGAAGGGCATCCTGCAGACAGTGAAGGTGGTGGACGAGCTCGTGAAAGTGATGGGCCGGCACAAGC
CCGAGAACATCGTGATCGAAATGGCCAGAGAGAACCAGACCACCCAGAAGGGACAGAAGAACAGCCGCGA
GAGAATGAAGCGGATCGAAGAGGGCATCAAAGAGCTGGGCAGCCAGATCCTGAAAGAACACCCCGTGGAA
AACACCCAGCTGCAGAACGAGAAGCTGTACCTGTACTACCTGCAGAATGGGCGGGATATGTACGTGGACC
AGGAACTGGACATCAACCGGCTGTCCGACTACGATGTGGACCATATCGTGCCTCAGAGCTTTCTGAAGGA
CGACTCCATCGACAACAAGGTGCTGACCAGAAGCGACAAGAACCGGGGCAAGAGCGACAACGTGCCCTCC
GAAGAGGTCGTGAAGAAGATGAAGAACTACTGGCGGCAGCTGCTGAACGCCAAGCTGATTACCCAGAGAA
AGTTCGACAATCTGACCAAGGCCGAGAGAGGCGGCCTGAGCGAACTGGATAAGGCCGGCTTCATCAAGAG
ACAGCTGGTGGAAACCCGGCAGATCACAAAGCACGTGGCACAGATCCTGGACTCCCGGATGAACACTAAG
TACGACGAGAATGACAAGCTGATCCGGGAAGTGAAAGTGATCACCCTGAAGTCCAAGCTGGTGTCCGATT
TCCGGAAGGATTTCCAGTTTTACAAAGTGCGCGAGATCAACAACTACCACCACGCCCACGACGCCTACCT
GAACGCCGTCGTGGGAACCGCCCTGATCAAAAAGTACCCTAAGCTGGAAAGCGAGTTCGTGTACGGCGAC
TACAAGGTGTACGACGTGCGGAAGATGATCGCCAAGAGCGAGCAGGAAATCGGCAAGGCTACCGCCAAGT
ACTTCTTCTACAGCAACATCATGAACTTTTTCAAGACCGAGATTACCCTGGCCAACGGCGAGATCCGGAA
GCGGCCTCTGATCGAGACAAACGGCGAAACCGGGGAGATCGTGTGGGATAAGGGCCGGGATTTTGCCACC
GTGCGGAAAGTGCTGAGCATGCCCCAAGTGAATATCGTGAAAAAGACCGAGGTGCAGACAGGCGGCTTCA
GCAAAGAGTCTATCCTGCCCAAGAGGAACAGCGATAAGCTGATCGCCAGAAAGAAGGACTGGGACCCTAA
GAAGTACGGCGGCTTCGACAGCCCCACCGTGGCCTATTCTGTGCTGGTGGTGGCCAAAGTGGAAAAGGGC
AAGTCCAAGAAACTGAAGAGTGTGAAAGAGCTGCTGGGGATCACCATCATGGAAAGAAGCAGCTTCGAGA
AGAATCCCATCGACTTTCTGGAAGCCAAGGGCTACAAAGAAGTGAAAAAGGACCTGATCATCAAGCTGCC
TAAGTACTCCCTGTTCGAGCTGGAAAACGGCCGGAAGAGAATGCTGGCCTCTGCCGGCGAACTGCAGAAG
GGAAACGAACTGGCCCTGCCCTCCAAATATGTGAACTTCCTGTACCTGGCCAGCCACTATGAGAAGCTGA
AGGGCTCCCCCGAGGATAATGAGCAGAAACAGCTGTTTGTGGAACAGCACAAGCACTACCTGGACGAGAT
CATCGAGCAGATCAGCGAGTTCTCCAAGAGAGTGATCCTGGCCGACGCTAATCTGGACAAAGTGCTGTCC
GCCTACAACAAGCACCGGGATAAGCCCATCAGAGAGCAGGCCGAGAATATCATCCACCTGTTTACCCTGA
CCAATCTGGGAGCCCCTGCCGCCTTCAAGTACTTTGACACCACCATCGACCGGAAGAGGTACACCAGCAC
CAAAGAGGTGCTGGACGCCACCCTGATCCACCAGAGCATCACCGGCCTGTACGAGACACGGATCGACCTG
TCTCAGCTGGGAGGCGACAAAAGGCCGGCGGCCACGAAAAAGGCCGGCCAGGCAAAAAAGAAAAAGGAAT
TCGGCAGTGGAGAGGGCAGAGGAAGTCTGCTAACATGCGGTGACGTCGAGGAGAATCCTGGCCCAGTGAG
CAAGGGCGAGGAGCTGTTCACCGGGGTGGTGCCCATCCTGGTCGAGCTGGACGGCGACGTAAACGGCCAC
AAGTTCAGCGTGTCCGGCGAGGGCGAGGGCGATGCCACCTACGGCAAGCTGACCCTGAAGTTCATCTGCA
CCACCGGCAAGCTGCCCGTGCCCTGGCCCACCCTCGTGACCACCCTGACCTACGGCGTGCAGTGCTTCAG
CCGCTACCCCGACCACATGAAGCAGCACGACTTCTTCAAGTCCGCCATGCCCGAAGGCTACGTCCAGGAG
CGCACCATCTTCTTCAAGGACGACGGCAACTACAAGACCCGCGCCGAGGTGAAGTTCGAGGGCGACACCC
TGGTGAACCGCATCGAGCTGAAGGGCATCGACTTCAAGGAGGACGGCAACATCCTGGGGCACAAGCTGGA
GTACAACTACAACAGCCACAACGTCTATATCATGGCCGACAAGCAGAAGAACGGCATCAAGGTGAACTTC
AAGATCCGCCACAACATCGAGGACGGCAGCGTGCAGCTCGCCGACCACTACCAGCAGAACACCCCCATCG
GCGACGGCCCCGTGCTGCTGCCCGACAACCACTACCTGAGCACCCAGTCCGCCCTGAGCAAAGACCCCAA
CGAGAAGCGCGATCACATGGTCCTGCTGGAGTTCGTGACCGCCGCCGGGATCACTCTCGGCATGGACGAG
CTGTACAAGGAATTCTAACTAGAGCTCGCTGATCAGCCTCGACTGTGCCTTCTAGTTGCCAGCCATCTGT
TGTTTGCCCCTCCCCCGTGCCTTCCTTGACCCTGGAAGGTGCCACTCCCACTGTCCTTTCCTAATAAAAT
GAGGAAATTGCATCGCATTGTCTGAGTAGGTGTCATTCTATTCTGGGGGGTGGGGTGGGGCAGGACAGCA
AGGGGGAGGATTGGGAAGAGAATAGCAGGCATGCTGGGGAGCGGCCGCAGGAACCCCTAGTGATGGAGTT
GGCCACTCCCTCTCTGCGCGCTCGCTCGCTCACTGAGGCCGGGCGACCAAAGGTCGCCCGACGCCCGGGC
TTTGCCCGGGCGGCCTCAGTGAGCGAGCGAGCGCGCAGCTGCCTGCAGGGGCGCCTGATGCGGTATTTTC
TCCTTACGCATCTGTGCGGTATTTCACACCGCATA
[95 nt withheld, positions 5496-5590]
T
[46 nt withheld, positions 5592-5637]
C
[141 nt withheld, positions 5639-5779]
CCTTTGACGTTGGAGTCCACGTTCTTT
[37 nt withheld, positions 5807-5843]
ACTCTATCTCGGGCTATTCTTTTGATTTATAAGGGATTTTGCCGATTTCGGTCTATTGGTTAAAAAATGA
GCTGATTTAACAAAAATTTAACGCGAATTTTAACAAAATATTAACGTTTACAATTTTATGGTGCACTCTC
AGTACAATCTGCTCTGATGCCGCATAGTTAAGCCAGCCCCGACACCCGCCAACACCCGCTGACGCGCCCT
GACGGGCTTGTCTGCTCCCGGCATCCGCTTACAGACAAGCTGTGACCGTCTCCGGGAGCTGCATGTGTCA
GAGGTTTTCACCGTCATCACCGAAACGCGCGAGACGAAAGGGCCTCGTGATACGCCTATTTTTATAGGTT
AATGTCATGATAATAATGGTTTCTTAGACGTCAGGTGGCACTTTTCGGGGAAATGTGCGCGGAACCCCTA
TTTGTTTATTTTTCTAAATACATTCAAATATGTATCCGCTCATGAGACAATAACCCTGATAAATGCTTCA
ATAATATTGAAAAAGGAAGAGTATGAGTATTCAACATTTCCGTGTCGCCCTTATTCCCTTTTTTGCGGCA
TTTTGCCTTCCTGTTTTTGCTCACCCAGAAACGCTGGTGAAAGTAAAAGATGCTGAAGATCAGTTGGGTG
CACGAGTGGGTTACATCGAACTGGATCTCAACAGCGGTAAGATCCTTGAGAGTTTTCGCCCCGAAGAACG
TTTTCCAATGATGAGCACTTTTAAAGTTCTGCTATGTGGCGCGGTATTATCCCGTATTGACGCCGGGCAA
GAGCAACTCGGTCGCCGCATACACTATTCTCAGAATGACTTGGTTGAGTACTCACCAGTCACAGAAAAGC
ATCTTACGGATGGCATGACAGTAAGAGAATTATGCAGTGCTGCCATAACCATGAGTGATAACACTGCGGC
CAACTTACTTCTGACAACGATCGGAGGACCGAAGGAGCTAACCGCTTTTTTGCACAACATGGGGGATCAT
GTAACTCGCCTTGATCGTTGGGAACCGGAGCTGAATGAAGCCATACCAAACGACGAGCGTGACACCACGA
TGCCTGTAGCAATGGCAACAACGTTGCGCAAACTATTAACTGGCGAACTACTTACTCTAGCTTCCCGGCA
ACAATTAATAGACTGGATGGAGGCGGATAAAGTTGCAGGACCACTTCTGCGCTCGGCCCTTCCGGCTGGC
TGGTTTATTGCTGATAAATCTGGAGCCGGTGAGCGTGGAAGCCGCGGTATCATTGCAGCACTGGGGCCAG
ATGGTAAGCCCTCCCGTATCGTAGTTATCTACACGACGGGGAGTCAGGCAACTATGGATGAACGAAATAG
ACAGATCGCTGAGATAGGTGCCTCACTGATTAAGCATTGGTAACTGTCAGACCAAGTTTACTCATATATA
CTTTAGATTGATTTAAAACTTCATTTTTAATTTAAAAGGATCTAGGTGAAGATCCTTTTTGATAATCTCA
TGACCAAAATCCCTTAACGTGAGTTTTCGTTCCACTGAGCGTCAGACCCCGTAGAAAAGATCAAAGGATC
TTCTTGAGATCCTTTTTTTCTGCGCGTAATCTGCTGCTTGCAAACAAAAAAACCACCGCTACCAGCGGTG
GTTTGTTTGCCGGATCAAGAGCTACCAACTCTTTTTCCGAAGGTAACTGGCTTCAGCAGAGCGCAGATAC
CAAATACTGTTCTTCTAGTGTAGCCGTAGTTAGGCCACCACTTCAAGAACTCTGTAGCACCGCCTACATA
CCTCGCTCTGCTAATCCTGTTACCAGTGGCTGCTGCCAGTGGCGATAAGTCGTGTCTTACCGGGTTGGAC
TCAAGACGATAGTTACCGGATAAGGCGCAGCGGTCGGGCTGAACGGGGGGTTCGTGCACACAGCCCAGCT
TGGAGCGAACGACCTACACCGAACTGAGATACCTACAGCGTGAGCTATGAGAAAGCGCCACGCTTCCCGA
AGGGAGAAAGGCGGACAGGTATCCGGTAAGCGGCAGGGTCGGAACAGGAGAGCGCACGAGGGAGCTTCCA
GGGGGAAACGCCTGGTATCTTTATAGTCCTGTCGGGTTTCGCCACCTCTGACTTGAGCGTCGATTTTTGT
GATGCTCGTCAGGGGGGCGGAGCCTATGGAAAAACGCCAGCAACGCGGCCTTTTTACGGTTCCTGGCCTT
TTGCTGGCCTTTTGCTCACATGTGAGGGCCTATTTCCCATGATTCCTTCATATTTGCATATACGATACAA
GGCTGTTAGAGAGATAATTGGAATTAATTTGACTGTAAACACAAAGATATTAGTACAAAATACGTGACGT
AGAAAGTAATAATTTCTTGGGTAGTTTGCAGTTTTAAAATTATGTTTTAAAATGGACTATCATATGCTTA
CCGTAACTTGAAAGTATTTCGATTTCTTGGCTTTATATATCTTGTGGAAAGGACGAAACACCGCTTTGTG
AGGTGCTGCCCGGTTTTAGAGCTAGAAATAGCAAGTTAAAATAAGGCTAGTCCGTTATCAACTTGAAAAA
GTGGCACCGAGTCGGTGCTTTTTTGTTTTAGAGCTAGAAATAGCAAGTTAAAATAAGGCTAGTCCGTTTT
TAGCGCGTGCGCCAATTCTGCAGACAAATGGCTCTAGAGGTACC
